Addgene plasmid #30246: pETCON-E64/design_38
Depositing lab: David Baker. Depositing organization: University of Washington. Publication: Community-Wide Assessment of Protein-Interface Modeling Suggests Improvements to Design Methodology. Fleishman SJ, Whitehead TA, Strauch EM, Corn JE, Qin S, Zhou HX, Mitchell JC, Demerdash ON, Takeda-Shitaka M, Terashi G, Moal IH, Li X, Bates PA, Zacharias M, Park H, Ko JS, Lee H, Seok C, Bourquard T, Bernauer J, Poupon A, Aze J, Soner S, Ovali SK, Ozbek P, Tal NB, Haliloglu T, Hwang H, Vreven T, Pierce BG, Weng Z, Perez-Cano L, Pons C, Fernandez-Recio J, Jiang F, Yang F, Gong X, Cao L, Xu X, Liu B, Wang P, Li C, Wang C, Robert CH, Guharoy M, Liu S, Huang Y, Li L, Guo D, Chen Y, Xiao Y, London N, Itzhaki Z, Schueler-Furman O, Inbar Y, Patapov V, Cohen M, Schreiber G, Tsuchiya Y, Kanamori E, Standley DM, Nakamura H, Kinoshita K, Driggers CM, Hall RG, Morgan JL, Hsu VL, Zhan J, Yang Y, Zhou Y, Kastritis PL, Bonvin AM, Zhang W, Camacho CJ, Kilambi KP, Sircar A, Gray JJ, Ohue M, Uchikoga N, Matsuzaki Y, Ishida T, Akiyama Y, Khashan R, Bush S, Fouches D, Tropsha A, Esquivel-Rodriguez J, Kihara D, Stranges PB, Jacak R, Kuhlman B, Huang SY, Zou X, Wodak SJ, Janin J, Baker D. J Mol Biol. 2011 Sep 29. 10.1016/j.jmb.2011.09.031 PubMed 22001016.
Backbone
  Vector backbone: pETCON
  Backbone size w/o insert (bp): 5400
  Vector type: Yeast Expression
Growth in bacteria
  Bacterial resistance: Ampicillin, 100 μg/mL
  Growth temperature: 37°C
  Growth strain: DH5alpha
  Copy number: High Copy
Gene/Insert
  Gene/Insert name: Mtb ACP2 designed binding protein E64
  Species: Designed Sequence
  Insert size (bp): 492
  Cloning method: Restriction Enzyme; 5′ cloning site NdeI (not destroyed); 3′ cloning site XhoI (not destroyed)
  Sequencing primers: 5′ UP-GS
Terms and licenses: Academic/Nonprofit Terms; Industry Terms: Not Available to Industry
How to cite: pETCON-E64/design_38 was a gift from David Baker (Addgene plasmid # 30246 ; http://n2t.net/addgene:30246 ; RRID:Addgene_30246)
