[The description below was written by a language model from this plasmid's Addgene catalogue record.]
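Description:
pETCON-E64/design_38 is a yeast expression plasmid built on the pETCON backbone (about 5.4 kb without insert). It carries a 492 bp synthetic open reading frame recorded as "Mtb ACP2 designed binding protein E64". The insert is a computationally designed sequence rather than a natural gene, and its name indicates that it was engineered to bind ACP2 from Mycobacterium tuberculosis. It was cloned by restriction digestion between NdeI at the 5′ end and XhoI at the 3′ end. Both sites remain intact, so the design can be excised or swapped for other variants. In bacteria the plasmid is maintained at high copy and selected with ampicillin.

The record gives no feature table. It therefore does not state the promoter driving the insert, any fusion partners or epitope tags, the yeast origin of replication, or the yeast selection marker. pETCON is generally known as a yeast surface display vector, in which the cloned protein is fused to a cell-wall anchoring partner so that binding to a labelled target can be measured on intact cells. That arrangement is not spelled out in this entry and should be confirmed against the full sequence.

The associated publication is a community-wide assessment of protein-interface modelling aimed at improving design methodology. This suggests the construct is one of a set of designed binders tested experimentally as benchmarks for computational interface design. The "design_38" label is consistent with its being one numbered member of that set. The record does not say whether this particular design binds its target.
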