>Addgene plasmid #30246 | pETCON-E64/design_38 | depositor partial sequence | sequence record 13902 | Author sequence
CATATGGGTAAAAACACTCCAAAGTCCGCTATCATCTACACAACAATGGGTGACATCCACATCTTATTAT
TCATCAGATTCTCCTTCAAAACAGTCCAAAACTTCAGTGTTCATTCTATAAACGGTTATTACAACAACTG
TATCTTCCATAGAGTAATTAAACACTTCATGGTCCAAACAGGTGACCCAAGTGGTGACGGTACCGGTGGT
GAATCTATTTGGGGTAACGAATTCGAAGATGAATTCCATAAGTCTTTGTCACACTCCCAACCATTCATGG
TTTCAATGGCTAACTCCGGTCCTAACACTAACGGTTCACAATTTTTCATAACTACAGTTCCATGCCCTTG
GTTGGATTTTAAACACACCGTTTTCGGTGCAGTAACTCAAGGTTCTAAGATCGTTTTGGACATAGAAAAA
GTTAGAACAGATAAGAGAGATAAACCATTAGAAGACATAAAGATTTTGAACATAAAGATAAACAATCTCG
AG
