>Addgene plasmid #30246 | pETCON-E64/design_38 | addgene partial sequence | sequence record 35422 | 30246 with GAL1
TACATTTTCAATTAAGATGCAGTTACTTCGCTGTTTTTCAATATTTTCTGTTATTGCTTCAGTTTTAGCA
CAGGAACTGACAACTATATGCGAGCAAATCCCCTCACCAACTTTAGAATCGACGCCGTACTCTTTGTCAA
CGACTACTATTTTGGCCAACGGGAAGGCAATGCAAGGAGTTTTTGAATATTACAAATCAGTAACGTTTGT
CAGTAATTGCGGTTCTCACCCCTCAACAACTAGCAAAGGCAGCCCCATAAACACACAGTATGTTTTTAAG
GACAATAGCTCGACGATTGAAGGTAGATACCCATACGACGTTCCAGACTACGCTCTGCAGGCTAGTGGTG
GAGGAGGCTCTGGTGGAGGCGGTAGCGGAGGCGGAGGGTCGGCTAGCCATATGGGTAAAAACACTCCAAA
GTCCGCTATCATCTACACAACAATGGGTGACATCCACATCTTATTATTCATCAGATTCTCCTTCAAAACA
GTCCAAAACTTCAGTGTTCATTCTATAAACGGTTATTACAACAACTGTATCTTCCATAGAGTAATTAAAC
ACTTCATGGTCCAAACAGGTGACCCAAGTGGTGACGGTACCGGTGGTGAATCTATTTGGGGTAACGAATT
CGAAGATGAATTCCATAAGTCTTTGTCACACTCCCAACCATTCATGGTTTCAATGGCTAACTCCGGTCCT
AACACTAACGGTTCACAATTTTTCATAACTACAGTTCCATGCCCTTGGTTGGATTTTAAACACACCGTTT
TCGGTGCAGTAACTCAAGGTTCTAAGATCGTTTTGGACAT
